>Addgene plasmid #57880 | mKO2-Lysosomes-20 | depositor partial sequence | sequence record 89032 | insert sequence
ACGGTCAGATCCGCTAGCGCTACCGGACTCAGATCTCGAGCGCCACCATGGCGGCCCCGGGCGCCCGGCG
TCCGCTGCTCCTGTTGCTGCTGGCAGGCCTTGCACACAGCGCCCCAGCACTGTTCGAGGTGAAAGACAAC
AACGGCACAGCGTGTATAATGGCCAGCTTCTCTGCCTCCTTTCTGACCACCTATGAGGCTGGACATGTTT
CTAAGGTCTCGAATATGACCCTGCCAGCCTCTGCAGAAGTCCTGAAGAATAGCAGCTCTTGTGGTGAAAA
GAATGCTTCTGAGCCCACCCTCGCAATCACCTTTGGAGAAGGATATTTACTGAAACTCACCTTCACAAAA
AACACAACACGTTACAGTGTCCAGCACATGTATTTCACATATAACCTGTCAGACACACAATTCTTTCCCA
ATGCCAGCTCCAAAGGGCCCGACACTGTGGATTCCACAACTGACATCAAGGCAGACATCAACAAAACATA
CCGATGTGTCAGCGACATCAGGGTCTACATGAAGAATGTGACCATTGTGCTCTGGGACGCTACTATCCAG
GCCTACCTGCCGAGTAGCAACTTCAGCAAGGAAGAGACACGCTGCCCACAGGATCAACCTTCCCCAACTA
CTGGGCCACCCAGCCCCTCACCACCACTTGTGCCCACAAACCCCAGTGTGTCCAAGTACAATGTGACTGG
TGACAATGGAACCTGCCTGCTGGCCTCTATGGCACTGCAACTCAACATCACCTACATGAAGAAGGACAAC
ACGACTGTGACCAGAGCATTCAACATCAACCCAAGTGACAAATATAGTGGGACTTGCGGTGCCCAGTTGG
TGACCCTGAAGGTGGGGAACAAGAGCAGAGTCCTGGAGCTGCAGTTTGGGATGAATGCCACTTCTAGCCT
GTTTTTCCTGCAAGGAGTTCAGTTGAACATGACTCTTCCTGATGCCATAGAGCCCACGTTCAGCACCTCC
AACTATTCCCTGAAAGCTCTTCAGGCCAGTGTCGGCAACTCATACAAGTGCAACAGTGAGGAGCACATCT
TTGTCAGCAAGGCGCTCGCCCTCAATGTCTTCAGCGTGCAAGTCCAGGCTTTCAGGGTAGAAAGTGACAG
GTTTGGGTCTGTGGAAGAGTGTGTACAGGACGGTAACAACATGCTGATCCCCATTGCTGTGGGCGGGGCC
CTGGCAGGGCTGGTCCTCATCGTCCTCATCGCCTACCTCATCGGCAGGAAGAGGAGTCACGCGGGCTATC
AGACCATCTCGGAATTCGGCTCCACCGGCTCCACCGGCTCCACCGGCGCGGATCCACCGGTCGCCACCAT
GGTGAGTGTGATTAAACCAGAGATGAAGATGAGGTACTACATGGACGGCTCCGTCAATGGGCATGAGTTC
ACAATTGAAGGTGAAGGCACAGGCAGACCTTACGAGGGACATCAAGAGATGACACTACGCGTCACAATGG
CCGAGGGCGGGCCAATGCCTTTCGCGTTTGACTTAGTGTCACACGTGTTCTGTTACGGCCACAGAGTATT
TACTAAATATCCAGAAGAGATACCAGACTATTTCAAACAAGCATTTCCTGAAGGCCTGTCATGGGAAAGG
TCGTTGGAGTTCGAAGATGGTGGGTCCGCTTCAGTCAGTGCGCATATAAGCCTTAGAGGAAACACCTTCT
ACCACAAATCCAAATTTACTGGGGTTAACTTTCCTGCCGATGGTCCTATCATGCAAAACCAAAGTGTTGA
TTGGGAGCCATCAACCGAGAAAATTACTGCCAGCGACGGAGTTCTGAAGGGTGATGTTACGATGTACCTA
AAACTTGAAGGAGGCGGCAATCACAAATGCCAAATGAAGACTACTTACAAGGCGGCAAAAGAGATTCTTG
AAATGCCAGGAGACCATTACATCGGCCATCGCCTCGTCAGGAAAACCGAAGGCAACATTACTGAGCAGGT
AGAAGATGCAGTAGCTCATAGCTAAGCGGCCGCGACTCTAGATCATAATCAGCCATACCACATTGAG
