>Addgene plasmid #57880 | mKO2-Lysosomes-20 | addgene partial sequence | sequence record 99745 | mKO2-R 5'-CCTGTGCCTTCACCTTCAAT-3'
TGTAGTACCTCATCTTCATCTCTGGTTTAATCACACTCACCATGGTGGCGACCGGTGGATCCGCGCCGGT
GGAGCCGGTGGAGCCGGTGGAGCCGAATTCCGAGATGGTCTGATAGCCCGCGTGACTCCTCTTCCTGCCG
ATGAGGTAGGCGATGAGGACGATGAGGACCAGCCCTGCCAGGGCCCCGCCCACAGCAATGGGGATCAGCA
TGTTGTTACCGTCCTGTACACACTCTTCCACAGACCCAAACCTGTCACTTTCTACCCTGAAAGCCTGGAC
TTGCACGCTGAAGACATTGAGGGCGAGCGCCTTGCTGACAAAGATGTGCTCCTCACTGTTGCACTTGTAT
GAGTTGCCGACACTGGCCTGAAGAGCTTTCAGGGAATAGTTGGAGGTGCTGAACGTGGGCTCTATGGCAT
CAGGAAGAGTCATGTTCAACTGAACTCCTTGCAGGAAAAACAGGCTAGAAGTGGCATTCATCCCAAACTG
CAGCTCCAGGACTCTGCTCTTGTTCCCCACCTTCAGGGTCACCAACTGGGCACCGCAAGTCCCACTATAT
TTGTCACTTGGGTTGATGTTGAATGCTCTGGTCACAGTCGTGTTGTCCTTCTTCATGTAGGTGATGTTGA
GTTGCAGTGCCATAGAGGCCAGCAGGCAGGTTCCATTGTCACCAGTCACATTGTACTTGGACACACTGGG
GTTTGTGGGCACAAGTGGTGGTGAGGGGCTGGGTGGCCCAGTAGTTGGGGAAGGTTGATCCTGTGGGCAG
CGTGTCTCTTCCTTGCTGAAGTTGCTACTCGGCAGGTAGGCCTGGATAGTAGCGTCCCAGAGCACAATGG
TCACATTCTTCATGTAGACCCTGATGTCGCTGACACATCGGTATGTT
