[The description below was written by a language model from this plasmid's Addgene catalogue record.]
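Description:
mKO2-Lysosomes-20 is a mammalian expression plasmid that produces a fluorescent marker for lysosomal membranes. It is built on an mKO2 fluorescent-protein backbone of about 4.75 kb (excluding the insert) and is maintained in E. coli as a high-copy plasmid under kanamycin selection. For mammalian cells it carries a neomycin resistance marker, so stable transfectants can be selected with G418. No feature table accompanies the record, so the origin of replication and the regulatory elements driving the resistance marker are not explicitly stated. The use of an SV40 polyA reverse sequencing primer suggests that an SV40 polyadenylation signal lies downstream of the expression cassette.

The payload is rat (R. norvegicus) LAMP1, lysosome-associated membrane protein 1, expressed from the CMV promoter as a fusion with mKO2, a monomeric orange fluorescent protein. The record gives its excitation maximum as 551 nm and its emission maximum as 565 nm. LAMP1 is an abundant lysosomal transmembrane glycoprotein, so the fusion carries the fluorophore to the lysosomal membrane and labels these organelles in living or fixed cells. The record does not say whether mKO2 sits at the N- or C-terminus of LAMP1. It also does not explain the "20" in the name, which may refer to a linker length, and the cloning method is listed as unknown.

The construct is typically used for transient or stable transfection of mammalian cells to visualise lysosome distribution, morphology and dynamics by fluorescence microscopy. Its orange emission also makes it suitable for multicolour imaging alongside green or far-red organelle markers.
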