Addgene plasmid #57880: mKO2-Lysosomes-20
Purpose: Localization: Lysosome Membrane, Excitation: 551, Emission: 565
Depositing lab: Michael Davidson. Depositing organization: Florida State University, Tallahassee.
Backbone
  Vector backbone: mKO2
  Backbone size w/o insert (bp): 4750
  Vector type: Mammalian Expression
  Selectable markers: Neomycin (select with G418)
Growth in bacteria
  Bacterial resistance: Kanamycin, 50 μg/mL
  Growth temperature: 37°C
  Growth strain: DH5alpha
  Copy number: High Copy
Gene/Insert
  Gene/Insert name: LAMP1 (alt name: NM_012857.2)
  Species: R. norvegicus (rat)
  Promoter: CMV
  Tag / fusion protein: mKO2
  Cloning method: Unknown
  Sequencing primers: 5′ CMV-F; 3′ SV40pA-R
Terms and licenses: Academic/Nonprofit Terms; Industry Terms: Not Available to Industry
Depositor comments: . Excitation = 551; Emission = 565
How to cite: mKO2-Lysosomes-20 was a gift from Michael Davidson (Addgene plasmid # 57880 ; http://n2t.net/addgene:57880 ; RRID:Addgene_57880)
